>Addgene plasmid #15441 | -948 hTF | addgene full sequence | sequence record 125131 | Addgene assembled sequence
CCCAGCTTGCATGCCTGCAGGTCGACTCTAGAGGATCCCCAGCTTAAAACTAGTGGCACACAACTCTGGT
TACATTTTTCATTTTCATTTTTGGTTCCTCTGCATTTCGGTGGAACTCAGTCCCACAGATGTCTTCTTCA
ATGTGGGAACCATCCTTTCTGGAACCACAGAGCTGCAGATGTCACGCTGGAATTCTCCCAGAGGCAAACT
GCCAGATGTGAGGCTGCTCTTCCTCAGTCACTATCTCTGGTCGTACCGGGCGATGCCTGAGCCAACTGAC
CCTCAGACCTGTGAGCCGAGCCGGTCACACCGTGGCTGACACCGGCATTCCCACCGCCTTTCTCCTGTGC
GACCCGCTAAGGGCCCCGCGAGGTGGGCAGGCCAAGTATTCTTGACCTTCGTGGGGTAGAAGAAGCCACC
GTGGCTGGGAGAGGGCCCTGCTCACAGCCACACGTTTACTTCGCTGCAGGTCCCGAGCTTCTGCCCCAGG
TGGGCAAAGCATCCGGGAAATGCCCTCCGCTGCCCGAGGGGAGCCCAGAGCCCGTGCTTTCTATTAAATG
TTGTAAATGCCGCCTCTCCCACTTTATCACCAAATGGAAGGGAAGAATTCTTCCAAGGCGCCCTCCCTTT
CCTGCCATAGACCTGCAACCCACCTAAGCTGCACGTCGGAGTCGCGGGCCTGGGTGAATCCGGGGGCCTT
GGGGGACCCGGGCAACTAGACCCGCCTGCGTCCTCCAGGGCAGCTCCGCGCTCGGTGGCGCGGTTGAATC
ACTGGGGTGAGTCATCCCTTGCAGGGTCCCGGAGTTTCCTACCGGGAGGAGGCGGGGCAGGGGTGTGGAC
TCGCCGGGGGCCGCCCACCGCGACGGCAAGTGACCCGGGCCGGGGGCGGGGAGTCGGGAGGAGCGGCGGG
GGCGGGCGCCGGGGGCGGGCAGAGGCGCGGGAGAGCGCGCCGCCGGCCCTTTATAGCGCGCGGGGCACCG
GCTCCCCAAGACTGCGAGCTCCCCGCACCCCCTCGCACTCCCTCTGGCCGGCCCAGGGCGCCTTCAGCCC
AACCTCCCCAGCCCCACGGGCGCCACGGAACCCGCTCGATCTCGCCGCCAACTGGTAGGGTACCGAGCTC
TTACGCGTGCTAGCTCGAGATCTAAGTAAGCTTGGCATTCCGGTACTGTTGGTAAAATGGAAGACGCCAA
AAACATAAAGAAAGGCCCGGCGCCATTCTATCCTCTAGAGGATGGAACCGCTGGAGAGCAACTGCATAAG
GCTATGAAGAGATACGCCCTGGTTCCTGGAACAATTGCTTTTACAGATGCACATATCGAGGTGAACATCA
CGTACGCGGAATACTTCGAAATGTCCGTTCGGTTGGCAGAAGCTATGAAACGATATGGGCTGAATACAAA
TCACAGAATCGTCGTATGCAGTGAAAACTCTCTTCAATTCTTTATGCCGGTGTTGGGCGCGTTATTTATC
GGAGTTGCAGTTGCGCCCGCGAACGACATTTATAATGAACGTGAATTGCTCAACAGTATGAACATTTCGC
AGCCTACCGTAGTGTTTGTTTCCAAAAAGGGGTTGCAAAAAATTTTGAACGTGCAAAAAAAATTACCAAT
AATCCAGAAAATTATTATCATGGATTCTAAAACGGATTACCAGGGATTTCAGTCGATGTACACGTTCGTC
ACATCTCATCTACCTCCCGGTTTTAATGAATACGATTTTGTACCAGAGTCCTTTGATCGTGACAAAACAA
TTGCACTGATAATGAATTCCTCTGGATCTACTGGGTTACCTAAGGGTGTGGCCCTTCCGCATAGAACTGC
CTGCGTCAGATTCTCGCATGCCAGAGATCCTATTTTTGGCAATCAAATCATTCCGGATACTGCGATTTTA
AGTGTTGTTCCATTCCATCACGGTTTTGGAATGTTTACTACACTCGGATATTTGATATGTGGATTTCGAG
TCGTCTTAATGTATAGATTTGAAGAAGAGCTGTTTTTACGATCCCTTCAGGATTACAAAATTCAAAGTGC
GTTGCTAGTACCAACCCTATTTTCATTCTTCGCCAAAAGCACTCTGATTGACAAATACGATTTATCTAAT
TTACACGAAATTGCTTCTGGGGGCGCACCTCTTTCGAAAGAAGTCGGGGAAGCGGTTGCAAAACGCTTCC
ATCTTCCAGGGATACGACAAGGATATGGGCTCACTGAGACTACATCAGCTATTCTGATTACACCCGAGGG
GGATGATAAACCGGGCGCGGTCGGTAAAGTTGTTCCATTTTTTGAAGCGAAGGTTGTGGATCTGGATACC
GGGAAAACGCTGGGCGTTAATCAGAGAGGCGAATTATGTGTCAGAGGACCTATGATTATGTCCGGTTATG
TAAACAATCCGGAAGCGACCAACGCCTTGATTGACAAGGATGGATGGCTACATTCTGGAGACATAGCTTA
CTGGGACGAAGACGAACACTTCTTCATAGTTGACCGCTTGAAGTCTTTAATTAAATACAAAGGATATCAG
GTGGCCCCCGCTGAATTGGAATCGATATTGTTACAACACCCCAACATCTTCGACGCGGGCGTGGCAGGTC
TTCCCGACGATGACGCCGGTGAACTTCCCGCCGCCGTTGTTGTTTTGGAGCACGGAAAGACGATGACGGA
AAAAGAGATCGTGGATTACGTGGCCAGTCAAGTAACAACCGCGAAAAAGTTGCGCGGAGGAGTTGTGTTT
GTGGACGAAGTACCGAAAGGTCTTACCGGAAAACTCGACGCAAGAAAAATCAGAGAGATCCTCATAAAGG
CCAAGAAGGGCGGAAAGTCCAAATTGTAAAATGTAACTGTATTCAGCGATGACGAAATTCTTAGCTATTG
TAATACTGCGATGAGTGGCAGGGCGGGGCGTAATTTTTTTAAGGCAGTTATTGGTGCCCTTAAACGCCTG
GTGCTACGCCTGAATAAGTGATAATAAGCGGATGAATGGCAGAAATTCGCCGGATCTTTGTGAAGGAACC
TTACTTCTGTGGTGTGACATAATTGGACAAACTACCTACAGAGATTTAAAGCTCTAAGGTAAATATAAAA
TTTTTAAGTGTATAATGTGTTAAACTACTGATTCTAATTGTTTGTGTATTTTAGATTCCAACCTATGGAA
CTGATGAATGGGAGCAGTGGTGGAATGCCTTTAATGAGGAAAACCTGTTTTGCTCAGAAGAAATGCCATC
TAGTGATGATGAGGCTACTGCTGACTCTCAACATTCTACTCCTCCAAAAAAGAAGAGAAAGGTAGAAGAC
CCCAAGGACTTTCCTTCAGAATTGCTAAGTTTTTTGAGTCATGCTGTGTTTAGTAATAGAACTCTTGCTT
GCTTTGCTATTTACACCACAAAGGAAAAAGCTGCACTGCTATACAAGAAAATTATGGAAAAATATTCTGT
AACCTTTATAAGTAGGCATAACAGTTATAATCATAACATACTGTTTTTTCTTACTCCACACAGGCATAGA
GTGTCTGCTATTAATAACTATGCTCAAAAATTGTGTACCTTTAGCTTTTTAATTTGTAAAGGGGTTAATA
AGGAATATTTGATGTATAGTGCCTTGACTAGAGATCATAATCAGCCATACCACATTTGTAGAGGTTTTAC
TTGCTTTAAAAAACCTCCCACACCTCCCCCTGAACCTGAAACATAAAATGAATGCAATTGTTGTTGTTAA
CTTGTTTATTGCAGCTTATAATGGTTACAAATAAAGCAATAGCATCACAAATTTCACAAATAAAGCATTT
TTTTCACTGCATTCTAGTTGTGGTTTGTCCAAACTCATCAATGTATCTTATCATGTCTGGATCCGTCGAC
CGATGCCCTTGAGAGCCTTCAACCCAGTCAGCTCCTTCCGGTGGGCGCGGGGCATGACTATCGTCGCCGC
ACTTATGACTGTCTTCTTTATCATGCAACTCGTAGGACAGGTGCCGGCAGCGCTCTTCCGCTTCCTCGCT
CACTGACTCGCTGCGCTCGGTCGTTCGGCTGCGGCGAGCGGTATCAGCTCACTCAAAGGCGGTAATACGG
TTATCCACAGAATCAGGGGATAACGCAGGAAAGAACATGTGAGCAAAAGGCCAGCAAAAGGCCAGGAACC
GTAAAAAGGCCGCGTTGCTGGCGTTTTTCCATAGGCTCCGCCCCCCTGACGAGCATCACAAAAATCGACG
CTCAAGTCAGAGGTGGCGAAACCCGACAGGACTATAAAGATACCAGGCGTTTCCCCCTGGAAGCTCCCTC
GTGCGCTCTCCTGTTCCGACCCTGCCGCTTACCGGATACCTGTCCGCCTTTCTCCCTTCGGGAAGCGTGG
CGCTTTCTCAATGCTCACGCTGTAGGTATCTCAGTTCGGTGTAGGTCGTTCGCTCCAAGCTGGGCTGTGT
GCACGAACCCCCCGTTCAGCCCGACCGCTGCGCCTTATCCGGTAACTATCGTCTTGAGTCCAACCCGGTA
AGACACGACTTATCGCCACTGGCAGCAGCCACTGGTAACAGGATTAGCAGAGCGAGGTATGTAGGCGGTG
CTACAGAGTTCTTGAAGTGGTGGCCTAACTACGGCTACACTAGAAGGACAGTATTTGGTATCTGCGCTCT
GCTGAAGCCAGTTACCTTCGGAAAAAGAGTTGGTAGCTCTTGATCCGGCAAACAAACCACCGCTGGTAGC
GGTGGTTTTTTTGTTTGCAAGCAGCAGATTACGCGCAGAAAAAAAGGATCTCAAGAAGATCCTTTGATCT
TTTCTACGGGGTCTGACGCTCAGTGGAACGAAAACTCACGTTAAGGGATTTTGGTCATGAGATTATCAAA
AAGGATCTTCACCTAGATCCTTTTAAATTAAAAATGAAGTTTTAAATCAATCTAAAGTATATATGAGTAA
ACTTGGTCTGACAGTTACCAATGCTTAATCAGTGAGGCACCTATCTCAGCGATCTGTCTATTTCGTTCAT
CCATAGTTGCCTGACTCCCCGTCGTGTAGATAACTACGATACGGGAGGGCTTACCATCTGGCCCCAGTGC
TGCAATGATACCGCGAGACCCACGCTCACCGGCTCCAGATTTATCAGCAATAAACCAGCCAGCCGGAAGG
GCCGAGCGCAGAAGTGGTCCTGCAACTTTATCCGCCTCCATCCAGTCTATTAATTGTTGCCGGGAAGCTA
GAGTAAGTAGTTCGCCAGTTAATAGTTTGCGCAACGTTGTTGCCATTGCTACAGGCATCGTGGTGTCACG
CTCGTCGTTTGGTATGGCTTCATTCAGCTCCGGTTCCCAACGATCAAGGCGAGTTACATGATCCCCCATG
TTGTGCAAAAAAGCGGTTAGCTCCTTCGGTCCTCCGATCGTTGTCAGAAGTAAGTTGGCCGCAGTGTTAT
CACTCATGGTTATGGCAGCACTGCATAATTCTCTTACTGTCATGCCATCCGTAAGATGCTTTTCTGTGAC
TGGTGAGTACTCAACCAAGTCATTCTGAGAATAGTGTATGCGGCGACCGAGTTGCTCTTGCCCGGCGTCA
ATACGGGATAATACCGCGCCACATAGCAGAACTTTAAAAGTGCTCATCATTGGAAAACGTTCTTCGGGGC
GAAAACTCTCAAGGATCTTACCGCTGTTGAGATCCAGTTCGATGTAACCCACTCGTGCACCCAACTGATC
TTCAGCATCTTTTACTTTCACCAGCGTTTCTGGGTGAGCAAAAACAGGAAGGCAAAATGCCGCAAAAAAG
GGAATAAGGGCGACACGGAAATGTTGAATACTCATACTCTTCCTTTTTCAATATTATTGAAGCATTTATC
AGGGTTATTGTCTCATGAGCGGATACATATTTGAATGTATTTAGAAAAATAAACAAATAGGGGTTCCGCG
CACATTTCCCCGAAAAGTGCCACCTG
[124 nt withheld, positions 5907-6030]
C
[91 nt withheld, positions 6032-6122]
A
[49 nt withheld, positions 6124-6172]
CCTTTGACGTTGGAGTCCACGTTCTTT
[37 nt withheld, positions 6200-6236]
ACCCTATCTCGGTCTATTCTTTTGATTTATAAGGGATTTTGCCGATTTCGGCCTATTGGTTAAAAAATGA
GCTGATTTAACAAAAATTTAACGCGAATTTTAACAAAATATTAACGCTTACAATTTGCCATTCGCCATTC
AGGCTGCGCAACTGTTGGGAAGGGCGATCGGTGCGGGCCTCTTCGCTATTACGCCAGCCCAAGCTACCAT
GATAAGTAAGTAATATTAAGGTACGTGGAGGTTTTACTTGCTTTAAAAAACCTCCCACACCTCCCCCTGA
ACCTGAAACATAAAATGAATGCAATTGTTGTTGTTAACTTGTTTATTGCAGCTTATAATGGTTACAAATA
AAGCAATAGCATCACAAATTTCACAAATAAAGCATTTTTTTCACTGCATTCTAGTTGTGGTTTGTCCAAA
CTCATCAATGTATCTTATGGTACTGTAACTGAGCTAACATAA
Features (pLannotate 1.2.2; 15 found; start..end, strand, type, name):
      4..40      -  misc_feature   MCS (fragment): pUC18/19 multiple cloning site
   1177..2826    +  CDS            LUCI_PHOPY: Experimental evidence at protein level: Swiss-Prot protein existence level 1. Produces green light with a wavelength of 562 nm. From Photinus pyralis (Common eastern firefly) (Lampyris pyralis).
   2874..2904    +  CDS            CmR (fragment): chloramphenicol acetyltransferase confers resistance to chloramphenicol
   2993..3067    +  CDS            small t antigen (fragment): SV40 (simian virus 40) small t antigen
   3069..3134    +  intron         small t intron: SV40 (simian virus 40) small t antigen intron
   3264..3284    +  CDS            SV40 NLS: nuclear localization signal of SV40 (simian virus 40) large T antigen
   3603..3686    +  CDS            large T antigen (fragment): large T antigen from SV40 (simian virus 40)
   3709..3843    +  polyA_signal   SV40 poly(A) signal: SV40 polyadenylation signal
   3844..3976    +  CDS            TcR (fragment): tetracycline efflux protein; tet; confers resistance to tetracycline
   4156..4744    -  rep_origin     ori: high-copy-number ColE1/pMB1/pBR322/pUC origin of replication
   4915..5775    -  CDS            AmpR: β-lactamase; bla; confers resistance to ampicillin, carbenicillin, and related antibiotics
   5776..5880    -  promoter       AmpR promoter: bla
   5907..6335    +  rep_origin     f1 ori (sequence partly withheld): f1 bacteriophage origin of replication; arrow indicates direction of (+) strand synthesis
   6367..6434    -  CDS            lacZα (fragment): LacZα fragment of β-galactosidase; lacZ fragment
   6552..6673    +  polyA_signal   SV40 poly(A) signal: SV40 polyadenylation signal
