[The description below was written by a language model from this plasmid's Addgene catalogue record, the feature table of its GenBank file and pLannotate feature annotations shown in this document.]
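Description:
-948 hTF is a promoter-reporter plasmid built on the promoterless pGL2 Basic luciferase backbone, carrying a 1069 bp fragment of the human tissue factor (F3, also known as TF or CD142) promoter that spans positions -948 to +121 relative to the transcription start site. The assembled sequence is about 6.7 kb, consistent with the stated backbone plus insert. The promoter fragment itself is not annotated in the feature table, but the unannotated stretch between the remnant of the multiple cloning site and the start of the firefly (Photinus pyralis) luciferase coding sequence is the right size and position to hold it. The 3′ cloning site is recorded as KpnI, while the 5′ site is unknown.

Because the backbone supplies no eukaryotic promoter or enhancer of its own, luciferase output in transfected mammalian cells reflects the activity of the inserted TF sequence. Downstream of luciferase lie the SV40 small t intron and an SV40 polyadenylation signal for transcript processing. The short fragments annotated as T antigen, CmR, TcR and lacZα appear to be incidental backbone remnants rather than functional genes. A second SV40 poly(A) signal sits upstream of the cloning region, a standard arrangement for reducing read-through transcription from the backbone into the reporter. The plasmid is propagated in E. coli through a high-copy ColE1/pUC-type origin with ampicillin selection (AmpR with its bla promoter), and an f1 origin permits single-stranded DNA production.

The depositor describes it as one member of an hTF promoter deletion series, used to compare reporter activity across progressively truncated fragments and so map regulatory regions of the tissue factor gene. The accompanying GenBank record covers only 784 bp and carries no feature annotation.
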