Addgene plasmid #15441: -948 hTF
Depositing lab: Nigel Mackman. Depositing organization: Scripps California (The Scripps Research Institute). Publication: Regulation of the tissue factor gene. Mackman N. FASEB J. 1995 Jul . 9(10):883-9. PubMed 7615158.
Backbone
  Vector backbone: pGL2 Basic
  Backbone manufacturer: Promega
  Backbone size w/o insert (bp): 5600
  Vector type: Mammalian Expression, Luciferase
Growth in bacteria
  Bacterial resistance: Ampicillin, 100 μg/mL
  Growth temperature: 37°C
  Growth strain: DH5alpha
  Copy number: High Copy
Gene/Insert
  Gene/Insert name: Tissue factor promoter (alt name: TF)
  Species: H. sapiens (human)
  Insert size (bp): 1069
  Entrez Gene: F3 (a.k.a. CD142, TF, TFA)
  Cloning method: Restriction Enzyme; 5′ cloning site unknown (not destroyed); 3′ cloning site KpnI (not destroyed)
  Sequencing primers: 5′ F1ori-F (5'-GTGGACTCTTGTTCCAAACTGG-3'); 3′ LucNrev
Terms and licenses: Academic/Nonprofit Terms; Industry Terms: Not Available to Industry
Depositor comments: -948 to +121 hTF promoter. hTF promoter deletion series, Mackman lab #2493.
How to cite: -948 hTF was a gift from Nigel Mackman (Addgene plasmid # 15441 ; http://n2t.net/addgene:15441 ; RRID:Addgene_15441)
