LOCUS       Exported 784 bp ds-DNA linear SYN 06-JUN-2021
DEFINITION  synthetic linear DNA
ACCESSION   .
VERSION     .
KEYWORDS    -948 hTF
SOURCE      synthetic DNA construct
  ORGANISM  synthetic DNA construct
REFERENCE   1 (bases 1 to 784)
  AUTHORS   Mackman N
  TITLE     Regulation of the tissue factor gene.
  JOURNAL   FASEB J. 1995 Jul . 9(10):883-9.
  PUBMED    7615158
REFERENCE   2 (bases 1 to 784)
  AUTHORS   .
  TITLE     Direct Submission
  JOURNAL   Exported Jun 6, 2021 from SnapGene Server 1.1.58
            http://www.snapgene.com
FEATURES             Location/Qualifiers
     source          1..784
                     /organism="synthetic DNA construct"
                     /mol_type="other DNA"
ORIGIN
        1 atggcgccgg gcctttcttt atgtttttgg cgtcttccat tttaccaaca gtaccggaat
       61 gccaagctta cttagatctc gagctagcac gcgtaagagc tcggtaccct accagttggc
      121 ggcgagatcg agcgggttcc gtggcgcccg tggggctggg gaggttgggc tgaaggcgcc
      181 ctgggccggc cagagggagt gcgagggggt gcggggagct cgcagtcttg gggagccggt
      241 gccccgcgcg ctataaaggg ccggcggcgc gctctcccgc gcctctgccc gcccccggcg
      301 cccgcccccg ccgctcctcc cgactccccg cccccggccc gggtcacttg ccgtcgcggt
      361 gggcggcccc cggcgagtcc acacccctgc cccgcctcct cccggtagga aactccggga
      421 ccctgcaagg gatgactcac cccagtgatt caaccgcgcc accgagcgcg gagctgccct
      481 ggaggacgca ggcgggtcta gttgcccggg tcccccaagg cccccggatt cacccaggcc
      541 cgcgactccg acgtgcagct taggtgggtt gcaggtctat ggcaggaaag ggagggcgcc
      601 ttggaagaat tcttcccttc catttggtga taaagtggga gaggcggcat ttacaacatt
      661 taatagaaag cacgggctct gggctcccct cgggcagcgg agggcatttc ccggatgctt
      721 tgcccacctg gggcagaagc tcgggacctg cagcgaagta aacgtgtggc tgtgagcagg
      781 gccc
//
