>Addgene plasmid #15441 | -948 hTF | addgene partial sequence | sequence record 125124 | F1ori-F 5'-GTGGACTCTTGTTCCAAACTGG-3'
ATTCTTTTGATTTATAAGGGATTTTGCCGATTTCGGCCTATTGGTTAAAAAATGAGCTGATTTAACAAAA
ATTTAACGCGAATTTTAACAAAATATTAACGCTTACAATTTGCCATTCGCCATTCAGGCTGCGCAACTGT
TGGGAAGGGCGATCGGTGCGGGCCTCTTCGCTATTACGCCAGCCCAAGCTACCATGATAAGTAAGTAATA
TTAAGGTACGTGGAGGTTTTACTTGCTTTAAAAAACCTCCCACACCTCCCCCTGAACCTGAAACATAAAA
TGAATGCAATTGTTGTTGTTAACTTGTTTATTGCAGCTTATAATGGTTACAAATAAAGCAATAGCATCAC
AAATTTCACAAATAAAGCATTTTTTTCACTGCATTCTAGTTGTGGTTTGTCCAAACTCATCAATGTATCT
TATGGTACTGTAACTGAGCTAACATAACCCAGCTTGCATGCCTGCAGGTCGACTCTAGAGGATCCCCAGC
TTAAAACTAGTGGCACACAACTCTGGTTACATTTTTCATTTTCATTTTTGGTTCCTCTGCATTTCGGTGG
AACTCAGTCCCACAGATGTCTTCTTCAATGTGGGAACCATCCTTTCTGGAACCACAGAGCTGCAGATGTC
ACGCTGGAATTCTCCCAGAGGCAAACTGCCAGATGTGAGGCTGCTCTTCCTCAGTCACTATCTCTGGTCG
TACCGGGCGATGCCTGAGCCAACTGACCCTCAGACCTGTGAGCCGAGCCGGTCACACCGTGGCTGACACC
GGCATTCCCACCGCCTTTCTCCTGTGCGACCCGCTAAGGGCCCCGCGAGGTGGGCAGGCCAAGTATTCTT
GACCTTCGTGGGGTAGAAGAAGCCACCGTGGCTGGGAGAGGGCCCTGCTCACAGCCACACGTTTACTTCG
CTGCAGGTCCCGAGCTTCTGCCCCAGGTGGGCAAAGCC
